>Addgene plasmid #158944 | JGI_018149 | addgene full sequence | sequence record 316711 | Addgene NGS Result
TTTGTTTAACTTTAAGAAGGAGATATACCATGGGCAGCAGCCATCATCATCATCATCACAGCAGCGGCCT
GGTGCCGCGCGGCAGCCATATGCTTAATGCGTCTGCCGATAAGGTGGGGACTAACTCAGATATTCGTCAT
GCCAATGCGGCACTGCTGTCAATTACGCATGAACTGCCTCCGGATGTGGTTACCTCCGACTATTTCGATG
AGCAGCTGGCCCAAACTTATAAACGTCTGCGCATGCCGAAGGGTCTGCTGGAGCGGTTAGCTGGTATCAG
TACCAGACGCGGATGGGCGGAAGGGCAAACATTTGAAGATGGCGTGGTAGCCGCCGCAGAAAAAGCTATT
GCCGAAGCTGGTATTGACAGGTCGCAGATAGGCCTGCTAATTAATGCGTCTGTGACGCGTGACAACTTCG
AACCGGCAGTGAGCGTCGGTGTGCATGACCGCTTAGAATTGCCACGCCACGCGCTAAATTTTGACATTAC
TAACGCGTGCTTAGGGTTCGTAAATGCCATGACTGTAGCCTCCACTATGATCGATGCCGGCGCCATTGAT
TATGCATTAATAGTGGCAGGTGAAGACCCCAGTCCTTGGCATCGTACTGCTGTGCGGATTCTGAATAATC
CGGATTCGACCAGGGAGGATGTGCTGGCACAATTTGCGACTTTAACTCTGGGTAGTGGAGCCGCAGCAGC
GGTCATCGGTCGGGCGGATCGACATCCGGAAGGTCATCGAATCGTCGGTTCCGTGTCGCGTGCAGGCACG
GAACACCGTAACCTGTGTATTGGAGGCGAGGCCGATCAGGGGATGAATACGGATGCCGAGGGCCTGCTCA
AGCATGGACTAGAACTCGTAGCACAGGCCTGGGAACAGGCACATCAGGATGGTTGGGAATGGAATGATAT
GACTAGCTATGTTACTCACCAAATTTCCAATGCACATACCAATGCTATAATAGAAGCAGTCGGAATCGAG
CGCGAACGCATTCCTCTGACATTTCCTAAGTGGGGCAATGTTGCAGCGGCCGCATTACCTATGACTCTCG
CCGAATGTGCTCCAACTTATACCGAAGGGGATAGAATTCTGTGCATGGGGGTTGGAAGTGGACTTAACAC
TGCGCTGCTCGAAATTCAATGGTAACTCGAGCACCACCACCACCACCACTGAGATCCGGCTGCTAACAAA
GCCCGAAAGGAAGCTGAGTTGGCTGCTGCCACCGCTGAGCAATAACTAGCATAACCCCTTGGGGCCTCTA
AACGGGTCTTGAGGGGTTTTTTGCTGAAAGGAGGAACTATATCCGGATTGGCGAATGGG
[124 nt withheld, positions 1320-1443]
C
[91 nt withheld, positions 1445-1535]
A
[49 nt withheld, positions 1537-1585]
CCTTTGACGTTGGAGTCCACGTTCTTT
[37 nt withheld, positions 1613-1649]
ACCCTATCTCGGTCTATTCTTTTGATTTATAAGGGATTTTGCCGATTTCGGCCTATTGGTTAAAAAATGA
GCTGATTTAACAAAAATTTAACGCGAATTTTAACAAAATATTAACGCTTACAATTTAGGTGGCACTTTTC
GGGGAAATGTGCGCGGAACCCCTATTTGTTTATTTTTCTAAATACATTCAAATATGTATCCGCTCATGAA
TTAATTCTTAGAAAAACTCATCGAGCATCAAATGAAACTGCAATTTATTCATATCAGGATTATCAATACC
ATATTTTTGAAAAAGCCGTTTCTGTAATGAAGGAGAAAACTCACCGAGGCAGTTCCATAGGATGGCAAGA
TCCTGGTATCGGTCTGCGATTCCGACTCGTCCAACATCAATACAACCTATTAATTTCCCCTCGTCAAAAA
TAAGGTTATCAAGTGAGAAATCACCATGAGTGACGACTGAATCCGGTGAGAATGGCAAAAGTTTATGCAT
TTCTTTCCAGACTTGTTCAACAGGCCAGCCATTACGCTCGTCATCAAAATCACTCGCATCAACCAAACCG
TTATTCATTCGTGATTGCGCCTGAGCGAGACGAAATACGCGATCGCTGTTAAAAGGACAATTACAAACAG
GAATCGAATGCAACCGGCGCAGGAACACTGCCAGCGCATCAACAATATTTTCACCTGAATCAGGATATTC
TTCTAATACCTGGAATGCTGTTTTCCCGGGGATCGCAGTGGTGAGTAACCATGCATCATCAGGAGTACGG
ATAAAATGCTTGATGGTCGGAAGAGGCATAAATTCCGTCAGCCAGTTTAGTCTGACCATCTCATCTGTAA
CATCATTGGCAACGCTACCTTTGCCATGTTTCAGAAACAACTCTGGCGCATCGGGCTTCCCATACAATCG
ATAGATTGTCGCACCTGATTGCCCGACATTATCGCGAGCCCATTTATACCCATATAAATCAGCATCCATG
TTGGAATTTAATCGCGGCCTAGAGCAAGACGTTTCCCGTTGAATATGGCTCATAACACCCCTTGTATTAC
TGTTTATGTAAGCAGACAGTTTTATTGTTCATGACCAAAATCCCTTAACGTGAGTTTTCGTTCCACTGAG
CGTCAGACCCCGTAGAAAAGATCAAAGGATCTTCTTGAGATCCTTTTTTTCTGCGCGTAATCTGCTGCTT
GCAAACAAAAAAACCACCGCTACCAGCGGTGGTTTGTTTGCCGGATCAAGAGCTACCAACTCTTTTTCCG
AAGGTAACTGGCTTCAGCAGAGCGCAGATACCAAATACTGTCCTTCTAGTGTAGCCGTAGTTAGGCCACC
ACTTCAAGAACTCTGTAGCACCGCCTACATACCTCGCTCTGCTAATCCTGTTACCAGTGGCTGCTGCCAG
TGGCGATAAGTCGTGTCTTACCGGGTTGGACTCAAGACGATAGTTACCGGATAAGGCGCAGCGGTCGGGC
TGAACGGGGGGTTCGTGCACACAGCCCAGCTTGGAGCGAACGACCTACACCGAACTGAGATACCTACAGC
GTGAGCTATGAGAAAGCGCCACGCTTCCCGAAGGGAGAAAGGCGGACAGGTATCCGGTAAGCGGCAGGGT
CGGAACAGGAGAGCGCACGAGGGAGCTTCCAGGGGGAAACGCCTGGTATCTTTATAGTCCTGTCGGGTTT
CGCCACCTCTGACTTGAGCGTCGATTTTTGTGATGCTCGTCAGGGGGGCGGAGCCTATGGAAAAACGCCA
GCAACGCGGCCTTTTTACGGTTCCTGGCCTTTTGCTGGCCTTTTGCTCACATGTTCTTTCCTGCGTTATC
CCCTGATTCTGTGGATAACCGTATTACCGCCTTTGAGTGAGCTGATACCGCTCGCCGCAGCCGAACGACC
GAGCGCAGCGAGTCAGTGAGCGAGGAAGCGGAAGAGCGCCTGATGCGGTATTTTCTCCTTACGCATCTGT
GCGGTATTTCACACCGCAATGGTGCACTCTCAGTACAATCTGCTCTGATGCCGCATAGTTAAGCCAGTAT
ACACTCCGCTATCGCTACGTGACTGGGTCATGGCTGCGCCCCGACACCCGCCAACACCCGCTGACGCGCC
CTGACGGGCTTGTCTGCTCCCGGCATCCGCTTACAGACAAGCTGTGACCGTCTCCGGGAGCTGCATGTGT
CAGAGGTTTTCACCGTCATCACCGAAACGCGCGAGGCAGCTGCGGTAAAGCTCATCAGCGTGGTCGTGAA
GCGATTCACAGATGTCTGCCTGTTCATCCGCGTCCAGCTCGTTGAGTTTCTCCAGAAGCGTTAATGTCTG
GCTTCTGATAAAGCGGGCCATGTTAAGGGCGGTTTTTTCCTGTTTGGTCACTGATGCCTCCGTGTAAGGG
GGATTTCTGTTCATGGGGGTAATGATACCGATGAAACGAGAGAGGATGCTCACGATACGGGTTACTGATG
ATGAACATGCCCGGTTACTGGAACGTTGTGAGGGTAAACAACTGGCGGTATGGATGCGGCGGGACCAGAG
AAAAATCACTCAGGGTCAATGCCAGCGCTTCGTTAATACAGATGTAGGTGTTCCACAGGGTAGCCAGCAG
CATCCTGCGATGCAGATCCGGAACATAATGGTGCAGGGCGCTGACTTCCGCGTTTCCAGACTTTACGAAA
CACGGAAACCGAAGACCATTCATGTTGTTGCTCAGGTCGCAGACGTTTTGCAGCAGCAGTCGCTTCACGT
TCGCTCGCGTATCGGTGATTCATTCTGCTAACCAGTAAGGCAACCCCGCCAGCCTAGCCGGGTCCTCAAC
GACAGGAGCACGATCATGCGCACCCGTGGGGCCGCCATGCCGGCGATAATGGCCTGCTTCTCGCCGAAAC
GTTTGGTGGCGGGACCAGTGACGAAGGCTTGAGCGAGGGCGTGCAAGATTCCGAATACCGCAAGCGACAG
GCCGATCATCGTCGCGCTCCAGCGAAAGCGGTCCTCGCCGAAAATGACCCAGAGCGCTGCCGGCACCTGT
CCTACGAGTTGCATGATAAAGAAGACAGTCATAAGTGCGGCGACGATAGTCATGCCCCGCGCCCACCGGA
AGGAGCTGACTGGGTTGAAGGCTCTCAAGGGCATCGGTCGAGATCCCGGTGCCTAATGAGTGAGCTAACT
TACATTAATTGCGTTGCGCTCACTGCCCGCTTTCCAGTCGGGAAACCTGTCGTGCCAGCTGCATTAATGA
ATCGGCCAACGCGCGGGGAGAGGCGGTTTGCGTATTGGGCGCCAGGGTGGTTTTTCTTTTCACCAGTGAG
ACGGGCAACAGCTGATTGCCCTTCACCGCCTGGCCCTGAGAGAGTTGCAGCAAGCGGTCCACGCTGGTTT
GCCCCAGCAGGCGAAAATCCTGTTTGATGGTGGTTAACGGCGGGATATAACATGAGCTGTCTTCGGTATC
GTCGTATCCCACTACCGAGATATCCGCACCAACGCGCAGCCCGGACTCGGTAATGGCGCGCATTGCGCCC
AGCGCCATCTGATCGTTGGCAACCAGCATCGCAGTGGGAACGATGCCCTCATTCAGCATTTGCATGGTTT
GTTGAAAACCGGACATGGCACTCCAGTCGCCTTCCCGTTCCGCTATCGGCTGAATTTGATTGCGAGTGAG
ATATTTATGCCAGCCAGCCAGACGCAGACGCGCCGAGACAGAACTTAATGGGCCCGCTAACAGCGCGATT
TGCTGGTGACCCAATGCGACCAGATGCTCCACGCCCAGTCGCGTACCGTCTTCATGGGAGAAAATAATAC
TGTTGATGGGTGTCTGGTCAGAGACATCAAGAAATAACGCCGGAACATTAGTGCAGGCAGCTTCCACAGC
AATGGCATCCTGGTCATCCAGCGGATAGTTAATGATCAGCCCACTGACGCGTTGCGCGAGAAGATTGTGC
ACCGCCGCTTTACAGGCTTCGACGCCGCTTCGTTCTACCATCGACACCACCACGCTGGCACCCAGTTGAT
CGGCGCGAGATTTAATCGCCGCGACAATTTGCGACGGCGCGTGCAGGGCCAGACTGGAGGTGGCAACGCC
AATCAGCAACGACTGTTTGCCCGCCAGTTGTTGTGCCACGCGGTTGGGAATGTAATTCAGCTCCGCCATC
GCCGCTTCCACTTTTTCCCGCGTTTTCGCAGAAACGTGGCTGGCCTGGTTCACCACGCGGGAAACGGTCT
GATAAGAGACACCGGCATACTCTGCGACATCGTATAACGTTACTGGTTTCACATTCACCACCCTGAATTG
ACTCTCTTCCGGGCGCTATCATGCCATACCGCGAAAGGTTTTGCGCCATTCGATGGTGTCCGGGATCTCG
ACGCTCTCCCTTATGCGACTCCTGCATTAGGAAGCAGCCCAGTAGTAGGTTGAGGCCGTTGAGCACCGCC
GCCGCAAGGAATGGTGCATGCAAGGAGATGGCGCCCAACAGTCCCCCGGCCACGGGGCCTGCCACCATAC
CCACGCCGAAACAAGCGCTCATGAGCCCGAAGTGGCGAGCCCGATCTTCCCCATCGGTGATGTCGGCGAT
ATAGGCGCCAGCAACCGCACCTGTGGCGCCGGTGATGCCGGCCACGATGCGTCCGGCGTAGAGGATCGAG
ATCTCGATCCCGCGAAATTAATACGACTCACTATAGGGGAATTGTGAGCGGATAACAATTCCCCTCTAGA
AATAAT
Features (pLannotate 1.2.2; 20 found; start..end, strand, type, name):
      1..23      +  RBS            RBS: efficient ribosome binding site from bacteriophage T7 gene 10 (Olins and Rangwala, 1989)
     42..58      +  CDS            capTEV™ (fragment): composite tag for in vivo biotinylation, TEV protease cleavage, and 6xHis tagging
     69..86      +  CDS            thrombin site: thrombin recognition and cleavage site
   1152..1169    +  CDS            9xHis (fragment): 9xHis affinity tag
   1179..1228    +  CDS            SET1 (fragment): solubility-enhancement tag derived from T7 phage gene 10B
   1236..1283    +  terminator     T7 terminator: transcription terminator for bacteriophage T7 RNA polymerase
   1320..1748    +  rep_origin     f1 ori (sequence partly withheld): f1 bacteriophage origin of replication; arrow indicates direction of (+) strand synthesis
   1801..1858    +  promoter       AmpR promoter (fragment): bla
   1867..2682    -  CDS            KanR: aminoglycoside phosphotransferase; aph(3')-Ia; confers resistance to kanamycin in bacteria or G418 (Geneticin®) in eukaryotes
   2804..3392    +  rep_origin     ori: high-copy-number ColE1/pMB1/pBR322/pUC origin of replication
   3578..3717    -  misc_feature   bom: basis of mobility region from pBR322
   3819..4010    -  CDS            rop: Rop protein, which maintains plasmids at low copy number; rop
   4027..4407    +  CDS            YPB1_ECOLX: Protein predicted: Swiss-Prot protein existence level 4. From Escherichia coli.
   4479..4770    -  CDS            TcR (fragment): tetracycline efflux protein; tet; confers resistance to tetracycline
   4785..4806    -  protein_bind   CAP binding site: CAP binding activates transcription in the presence of cAMP. E. coli catabolite activator protein
   4819..5901    -  CDS            lacI: lac repressor; lacI; The lac repressor binds to the lac operator to inhibit transcription in E. coli. This inhibition can be relieved by adding lactose or isopropyl-β-D-thiogalactopyranoside (IPTG).
   5902..5979    -  promoter       lacI promoter: lacI
   5987..6266    -  CDS            TcR (fragment): tetracycline efflux protein; tet; confers resistance to tetracycline
   6288..6306    +  promoter       T7 promoter: promoter for bacteriophage T7 RNA polymerase
   6307..6331    +  protein_bind   lac operator: The lac repressor binds to the lac operator to inhibit transcription in E. coli. This inhibition can be relieved by adding lactose or isopropyl-β-D-thiogalactopyranoside (IPTG). lac repressor encoded by lacI
