[The description below was written by a language model from this plasmid's Addgene catalogue record and pLannotate feature annotations shown in this document.]
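Description:
JGI_018149 is a bacterial expression plasmid built on the pET28b backbone, carrying a synthetic open reading frame designated WP_005508112_1 that was inserted by Gibson assembly into the NdeI/XhoI-opened vector. The insert name resembles a protein database accession, but the record does not state what the encoded protein is or its source organism. It lists the species only as synthetic and gives the purpose as part of a project on hydrocarbon structures for fuels and chemicals. The insert itself is not annotated in the feature table. It presumably occupies the roughly 1 kb unannotated stretch between the thrombin site and the downstream His-tag sequence.

Expression follows the standard pET arrangement. A T7 promoter, immediately followed by a lac operator, drives transcription through the T7 gene 10 ribosome binding site, and transcription ends at the T7 terminator. The plasmid-borne lacI gene, with its own promoter, supplies repressor, so expression is held off until IPTG induction in a host that provides T7 RNA polymerase. Upstream of the insert, the short match labelled as a capTEV fragment most likely reflects the vector's N-terminal 6xHis tag, which is followed by a thrombin cleavage site for tag removal. A second histidine stretch lies downstream of the insert, though the record does not show whether it is read in frame with the insert. The small SET1 and TcR fragment hits, and the YPB1_ECOLX hit, appear to be annotation matches to backbone sequence rather than functional elements.

The plasmid is selected with kanamycin through the aph(3')-Ia gene and replicates from a pBR322-type ColE1 origin accompanied by bom and rop. The catalogue nevertheless lists it as high copy. An f1 origin is also present for single-stranded DNA production. The construct is suited to inducible production and affinity purification of the encoded protein in E. coli.
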