Addgene plasmid #158944: JGI_018149
Purpose: Hydrocarbon Structures for Fuels and Chemicals
Depositing lab: Joint Genome Institute.
Backbone
  Vector backbone: pET28b
  Vector type: Synthetic Biology
Growth in bacteria
  Bacterial resistance: Kanamycin, 50 μg/mL
  Growth temperature: 37°C
  Growth strain: Top10
  Copy number: High Copy
Gene/Insert
  Gene/Insert name: WP_005508112_1 (alt name: Batch220B_p078)
  Species: Synthetic
  Cloning method: Gibson Cloning
Terms and licenses: Academic/Nonprofit Terms; Industry Terms: Not Available to Industry
Depositor comments: pET28b_NdeIXhoI vector with WP_005508112_1 insert, JGI ICE Registry: https://registry.jgi.doe.gov/entry/18149
How to cite: JGI_018149 was a gift from Joint Genome Institute (Addgene plasmid # 158944 ; http://n2t.net/addgene:158944 ; RRID:Addgene_158944)
