>Addgene plasmid #158944 | JGI_018149 | depositor partial sequence | sequence record 306654 | gene insert with vector overlaps
CACAGCAGCGGCCTGGTGCCGCGCGGCAGCCATATGCTTAATGCGTCTGCCGATAAGGTGGGGACTAACT
CAGATATTCGTCATGCCAATGCGGCACTGCTGTCAATTACGCATGAACTGCCTCCGGATGTGGTTACCTC
CGACTATTTCGATGAGCAGCTGGCCCAAACTTATAAACGTCTGCGCATGCCGAAGGGTCTGCTGGAGCGG
TTAGCTGGTATCAGTACCAGACGCGGATGGGCGGAAGGGCAAACATTTGAAGATGGCGTGGTAGCCGCCG
CAGAAAAAGCTATTGCCGAAGCTGGTATTGACAGGTCGCAGATAGGCCTGCTAATTAATGCGTCTGTGAC
GCGTGACAACTTCGAACCGGCAGTGAGCGTCGGTGTGCATGACCGCTTAGAATTGCCACGCCACGCGCTA
AATTTTGACATTACTAACGCGTGCTTAGGGTTCGTAAATGCCATGACTGTAGCCTCCACTATGATCGATG
CCGGCGCCATTGATTATGCATTAATAGTGGCAGGTGAAGACCCCAGTCCTTGGCATCGTACTGCTGTGCG
GATTCTGAATAATCCGGATTCGACCAGGGAGGATGTGCTGGCACAATTTGCGACTTTAACTCTGGGTAGT
GGAGCCGCAGCAGCGGTCATCGGTCGGGCGGATCGACATCCGGAAGGTCATCGAATCGTCGGTTCCGTGT
CGCGTGCAGGCACGGAACACCGTAACCTGTGTATTGGAGGCGAGGCCGATCAGGGGATGAATACGGATGC
CGAGGGCCTGCTCAAGCATGGACTAGAACTCGTAGCACAGGCCTGGGAACAGGCACATCAGGATGGTTGG
GAATGGAATGATATGACTAGCTATGTTACTCACCAAATTTCCAATGCACATACCAATGCTATAATAGAAG
CAGTCGGAATCGAGCGCGAACGCATTCCTCTGACATTTCCTAAGTGGGGCAATGTTGCAGCGGCCGCATT
ACCTATGACTCTCGCCGAATGTGCTCCAACTTATACCGAAGGGGATAGAATTCTGTGCATGGGGGTTGGA
AGTGGACTTAACACTGCGCTGCTCGAAATTCAATGGTAACTCGAGCACCACCACCACCACCACTGAGATC
CG
